Addgene plasmid #215957: AA390
Purpose: Fragmid fragment: (guide cassette) guide expression; positive control reporter
Depositing lab: John Doench. Depositing organization: Broad Institute. Publication: Modular vector assembly enables rapid assessment of emerging CRISPR technologies. McGee AV, Liu YV, Griffith AL, Szegletes ZM, Wen B, Kraus C, Miller NW, Steger RJ, Escude Velasco B, Bosch JA, Zirin JD, Viswanatha R, Sontheimer EJ, Goodale A, Greene MA, Green TM, Doench JG. Cell Genom. 2024 Mar 13;4(3):100519. doi: 10.1016/j.xgen.2024.100519. PubMed 38484704.
Backbone
  Vector backbone: pUC57-Kan
  Vector type: CRISPR ; Fragment
Growth in bacteria
  Bacterial resistance: Kanamycin, 50 μg/mL
  Growth temperature: 37°C
  Growth strain: DH5alpha
  Copy number: Unknown
Gene/Insert
  Gene/Insert name: U6_v1; sgEGFP_v1 [Sp]; trRNA_v4 [Sp]
  gRNA/shRNA sequence: ggtgaaccgcatcgagctga
  Species: Streptococcus pyogenes
  Cloning method: Unknown
Resource information
  A portion of this plasmid was derived from a plasmid made by: Genscript ID: U9143IA300-3
Terms and licenses: Academic/Nonprofit Terms; Industry Terms: Not Available to Industry
Depositor comments: Please visit https://www.biorxiv.org/content/10.1101/2023.10.25.564061v1 for bioRxiv preprint.
How to cite: AA390 was a gift from John Doench (Addgene plasmid # 215957 ; http://n2t.net/addgene:215957 ; RRID:Addgene_215957)
