[The description below was written by a language model from this plasmid's Addgene catalogue record and pLannotate feature annotations shown in this document.]
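Description:
AA390 is a small (about 3 kb) bacterial cloning plasmid from the Fragmid modular vector assembly toolkit. It serves as a "guide cassette" fragment donor rather than as a finished expression vector. It is built on the pUC57-Kan backbone and is propagated in E. coli through a high-copy ColE1/pUC-type origin, with selection by the kanamycin resistance gene (aph(3')-Ia). The feature table also shows residual backbone elements that flank the insert: a lacZα fragment, the lac promoter, operator and CAP site, and partial lacI, rop and bom sequences. These are remnants of the cloning vector and play no part in the payload.

The insert is a complete Streptococcus pyogenes Cas9 single-guide RNA expression unit. A human U6 RNA polymerase III promoter (module U6_v1) drives a 20-nt spacer targeting EGFP (sgEGFP_v1). The spacer is fused to an SpCas9 tracrRNA-derived scaffold (trRNA_v4). The automated annotation labels the 20-nt region between the U6 promoter and the scaffold as a fragment of an mVenus BiFC coding sequence. This almost certainly reflects the spacer's match to GFP-family sequence, not a real protein-coding feature.

According to the record, the fragment provides guide expression as a positive control for reporter assays. It is intended to be combined with other Fragmid modules into a destination vector, where the EGFP-targeting guide lets users check Cas9-based activity through its effect on an EGFP reporter. The record does not state the assembly method or the flanking assembly sites.
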