Features (pLannotate 1.2.2; 12 found; start..end, strand, type, name):
    137..236     +  misc_feature   bom (fragment): basis of mobility region from pBR322
    242..399     -  CDS            lacZα (fragment): LacZα fragment of β-galactosidase; lacZ fragment
    444..684     +  promoter       U6 promoter: RNA polymerase III promoter for human U6 snRNA
    694..713     +  CDS            VN155(I152L) (fragment): improved N-terminal fragment of mVenus for use in bimolecular fluorescence complementation (BiFC) (Kodama and Hu, 2010)
    732..799     +  misc_RNA       tracrRNA (fragment): trans-activating CRISPR RNA for the Streptococcus pyogenes CRISPR/Cas9 system
    901..917     -  protein_bind   lac operator: The lac repressor binds to the lac operator to inhibit transcription in E. coli. This inhibition can be relieved by adding lactose or isopropyl-β-D-thiogalactopyranoside (IPTG). lac repressor encoded by lacI
    925..955     -  promoter       lac promoter: promoter for the E. coli lac operon
    970..991     -  protein_bind   CAP binding site: CAP binding activates transcription in the presence of cAMP. E. coli catabolite activator protein
   1004..1096    -  CDS            lacI (fragment): lac repressor; lacI; The lac repressor binds to the lac operator to inhibit transcription in E. coli. This inhibition can be relieved by adding lactose or isopropyl-β-D-thiogalactopyranoside (IPTG).
   1279..1867    -  rep_origin     ori: high-copy-number ColE1/pMB1/pBR322/pUC origin of replication
   2045..2854    -  CDS            KanR: aminoglycoside phosphotransferase; aph(3')-Ia; confers resistance to kanamycin in bacteria or G418 (Geneticin®) in eukaryotes
   2961..35      +  CDS            rop (fragment) (across the origin): Rop protein, which maintains plasmids at low copy number; rop
>Addgene plasmid #215957 | AA390 | addgene full sequence | sequence record 431547 | Addgene NGS Result
TCGCGCGTTTCGGTGATGACGGTGAAAACCTCTGACACATGCAGCTCCCGGAGACGGTCACAGCTTGTCT
GTAAGCGGATGCCGGGAGCAGACAAGCCCGTCAGGGCGCGTCAGCGGGTGTTGGCGGGTGTCGGGGCTGG
CTTAACTATGCGGCATCAGAGCAGATTGTACTGAGAGTGCACCATATGCGGTGTGAAATACCGCACAGAT
GCGTAAGGAGAAAATACCGCATCAGGCGCCATTCGCCATTCAGGCTGCGCAACTGTTGGGAAGGGCGATC
GGTGCGGGCCTCTTCGCTATTACGCCAGCTGGCGAAAGGGGGATGTGCTGCAAGGCGATTAAGTTGGGTA
ACGCCAGGGTTTTCCCAGTCACGACGTTGTAAAACGACGGCCAGAGAATTCGAGCTCGGTACCTCGCGAA
TACATCTAGATGAAGACGTCAGAGAGGGCCTATTTCCCATGATTCCTTCATATTTGCATATACGATACAA
GGCTGTTAGAGAGATAATTAGAATTAATTTGACTGTAAACACAAAGATATTAGTACAAAATACGTGACGT
AGAAAGTAATAATTTCTTGGGTAGTTTGCAGTTTTAAAATTATGTTTTAAAATGGACTATCATATGCTTA
CCGTAACTTGAAAGTATTTCGATTTCTTGGCTTTATATATCTTGTGGAAAGGACGAAACACCGGGTGAAC
CGCATCGAGCTGAGTTTAAGAGCTATGCTGGAAACAGCATAGCAAGTTTAAATAAGGCTAGTCCGTTATC
AACTTGAAAAAGTGGCACCGAGTCGGTGCTTTTTTGAACACGCGTCTTCATCGGATCCCGGGCCCGTCGA
CTGCAGAGGCCTGCATGCAAGCTTGGTGTAATCATGGTCATAGCTGTTTCCTGTGTGAAATTGTTATCCG
CTCACAATTCCACACAACATACGAGCCGGAAGCATAAAGTGTAAAGCCTGGGGTGCCTAATGAGTGAGCT
AACTCACATTAATTGCGTTGCGCTCACTGCCCGCTTTCCAGTCGGGAAACCTGTCGTGCCAGCTGCATTA
ATGAATCGGCCAACGCGCGGGGAGAGGCGGTTTGCGTATTGGGCGCTCTTCCGCTTCCTCGCTCACTGAC
TCGCTGCGCTCGGTCGTTCGGCTGCGGCGAGCGGTATCAGCTCACTCAAAGGCGGTAATACGGTTATCCA
CAGAATCAGGGGATAACGCAGGAAAGAACATGTGAGCAAAAGGCCAGCAAAAGGCCAGGAACCGTAAAAA
GGCCGCGTTGCTGGCGTTTTTCCATAGGCTCCGCCCCCCTGACGAGCATCACAAAAATCGACGCTCAAGT
CAGAGGTGGCGAAACCCGACAGGACTATAAAGATACCAGGCGTTTCCCCCTGGAAGCTCCCTCGTGCGCT
CTCCTGTTCCGACCCTGCCGCTTACCGGATACCTGTCCGCCTTTCTCCCTTCGGGAAGCGTGGCGCTTTC
TCATAGCTCACGCTGTAGGTATCTCAGTTCGGTGTAGGTCGTTCGCTCCAAGCTGGGCTGTGTGCACGAA
CCCCCCGTTCAGCCCGACCGCTGCGCCTTATCCGGTAACTATCGTCTTGAGTCCAACCCGGTAAGACACG
ACTTATCGCCACTGGCAGCAGCCACTGGTAACAGGATTAGCAGAGCGAGGTATGTAGGCGGTGCTACAGA
GTTCTTGAAGTGGTGGCCTAACTACGGCTACACTAGAAGAACAGTATTTGGTATCTGCGCTCTGCTGAAG
CCAGTTACCTTCGGAAAAAGAGTTGGTAGCTCTTGATCCGGCAAACAAACCACCGCTGGTAGCGGTGGTT
TTTTTGTTTGCAAGCAGCAGATTACGCGCAGAAAAAAAGGATCTCAAGAAGATCCTTTGATCTTTTCTAC
GGGGTCTGACGCTCAGTGGAACGAAAACTCACGTTAAGGGATTTTGGTCATGAGATTATCAAAAAGGATC
TTCACCTAGATCCTTTTAAATTAAAAATGAAGTTTTAAATCAAGCCCAATCTGAATAATGTTACAACCAA
TTAACCAATTCTGATTAGAAAAACTCATCGAGCATCAAATGAAACTGCAATTTATTCATATCAGGATTAT
CAATACCATATTTTTGAAAAAGCCGTTTCTGTAATGAAGGAGAAAACTCACCGAGGCAGTTCCATAGGAT
GGCAAGATCCTGGTATCGGTCTGCGATTCCGACTCGTCCAACATCAATACAACCTATTAATTTCCCCTCG
TCAAAAATAAGGTTATCAAGTGAGAAATCACCATGAGTGACGACTGAATCCGGTGAGAATGGCAAAAGTT
TATGCATTTCTTTCCAGACTTGTTCAACAGGCCAGCCATTACGCTCGTCATCAAAATCACTCGCATCAAC
CAAACCGTTATTCATTCGTGATTGCGCCTGAGCGAGACGAAATACGCGATCGCTGTTAAAAGGACAATTA
CAAACAGGAATCGAATGCAACCGGCGCAGGAACACTGCCAGCGCATCAACAATATTTTCACCTGAATCAG
GATATTCTTCTAATACCTGGAATGCTGTTTTTCCGGGGATCGCAGTGGTGAGTAACCATGCATCATCAGG
AGTACGGATAAAATGCTTGATGGTCGGAAGAGGCATAAATTCCGTCAGCCAGTTTAGTCTGACCATCTCA
TCTGTAACATCATTGGCAACGCTACCTTTGCCATGTTTCAGAAACAACTCTGGCGCATCGGGCTTCCCAT
ACAAGCGATAGATTGTCGCACCTGATTGCCCGACATTATCGCGAGCCCATTTATACCCATATAAATCAGC
ATCCATGTTGGAATTTAATCGCGGCCTCGACGTTTCCCGTTGAATATGGCTCATAACACCCCTTGTATTA
CTGTTTATGTAAGCAGACAGTTTTATTGTTCATGATGATATATTTTTATCTTGTGCAATGTAACATCAGA
GATTTTGAGACACGGGCCAGAGCTGCA
